LOCUS       Exported 7112 bp ds-DNA circular SYN 13-MAY-2021
DEFINITION  Mammalian expression plasmid for SARS-CoV-2 leader protein.
ACCESSION   .
VERSION     .
KEYWORDS    pGBW-m4133692
SOURCE      synthetic DNA construct
  ORGANISM  synthetic DNA construct
REFERENCE   1 (bases 1 to 7112)
  TITLE     SARS-CoV-2 protein Mammalian expression constructs, tagged, for
            protein expression and/or purification
REFERENCE   2 (bases 1 to 7112)
  AUTHORS   .
  TITLE     Direct Submission
  JOURNAL   Exported May 13, 2021 from SnapGene Server 1.1.58
            http://www.snapgene.com
FEATURES             Location/Qualifiers
     source          1..7112
                     /organism="synthetic DNA construct"
                     /mol_type="other DNA"
     CDS             545..565
                     /codon_start=1
                     /product="tobacco etch virus (TEV) protease recognition and
                     cleavage site"
                     /label=TEV site
                     /translation="ENLYFQS"
     CDS             566..583
                     /codon_start=1
                     /product="6xHis affinity tag"
                     /label=6xHis
                     /translation="HHHHHH"
     polyA_signal    652..773
                     /label=SV40 poly(A) signal
                     /note="SV40 polyadenylation signal"
     primer_bind     complement(663..682)
                     /label=EBV-rev
                     /note="SV40 polyA terminator, reverse primer"
     primer_bind     717..736
                     /label=SV40pA-R
                     /note="SV40 polyA, reverse primer"
     terminator      888..934
                     /label=T7 terminator
                     /note="transcription terminator for bacteriophage T7 RNA
                     polymerase"
     terminator      964..1100
                     /label=rrnG terminator
                     /note="transcription terminator from the E. coli ribosomal
                     RNA rrnG operon (Albrechtsen et al., 1991)"
     misc_feature    1145..1216
                     /label=3' beta-globin insulator
                     /note="insulator downstream of the human beta-globin locus
                     (Farrell et al., 2002)"
     rep_origin      complement(1442..2030)
                     /direction=LEFT
                     /label=ori
                     /note="high-copy-number ColE1/pMB1/pBR322/pUC origin of
                     replication"
     primer_bind     complement(1522..1541)
                     /label=pBR322ori-F
                     /note="pBR322 origin, forward primer"
     promoter        2530..3739
                     /label=UbC promoter
                     /note="human ubiquitin C promoter"
     primer_bind     3576..3595
                     /label=hUBCpro-F
                     /note="Human Ubiquitin C (UbC) promoter, forward primer"
     CDS             3743..4771
                     /codon_start=1
                     /gene="aph(4)-Ia"
                     /product="aminoglycoside phosphotransferase from E. coli"
                     /label=HygR
                     /note="confers resistance to hygromycin"
                     /translation="MGKKPELTATSVEKFLIEKFDSVSDLMQLSEGEESRAFSFDVGGR
                     GYVLRVNSCADGFYKDRYVYRHFASAALPIPEVLDIGEFSESLTYCISRRAQGVTLQDL
                     PETELPAVLQPVAEAMDAIAAADLSQTSGFGPFGPQGIGQYTTWRDFICAIADPHVYHW
                     QTVMDDTVSASVAQALDELMLWAEDCPEVRHLVHADFGSNNVLTDNGRITAVIDWSEAM
                     FGDSQYEVANIFFWRPWLACMEQQTRYFERRHPELAGSPRLRAYMLRIGLDQLYQSLVD
                     GNFDDAAWAQGRCDAIVRSGAGTVGRTQIARRSAAVWTDGCVEVLADSGNRRPSTRPRA
                     KE"
     polyA_signal    4798..4846
                     /note="synthetic polyadenylation signal"
     CDS             5112..5972
                     /codon_start=1
                     /gene="bla"
                     /product="beta-lactamase"
                     /label=AmpR
                     /note="confers resistance to ampicillin, carbenicillin, and
                     related antibiotics"
                     /translation="MSIQHFRVALIPFFAAFCLPVFAHPETLVKVKDAEDQLGARVGYI
                     ELDLNSGKILESFRPEERFPMMSTFKVLLCGAVLSRIDAGQEQLGRRIHYSQNDLVEYS
                     PVTEKHLTDGMTVRELCSAAITMSDNTAANLLLTTIGGPKELTAFLHNMGDHVTRLDRW
                     EPELNEAIPNDERDTTMPVAMATTLRKLLTGELLTLASRQQLIDWMEADKVAGPLLRSA
                     LPAGWFIADKSGAGERGSRGIIAALGPDGKPSRIVVIYTTGSQATMDERNRQIAEIGAS
                     LIKHW"
     primer_bind     complement(5330..5349)
                     /label=Amp-R
                     /note="Ampicillin resistance gene, reverse primer"
     terminator      5985..6121
                     /label=rrnG terminator
                     /note="transcription terminator from the E. coli ribosomal
                     RNA rrnG operon (Albrechtsen et al., 1991)"
     misc_feature    6266..6337
                     /label=5' beta-globin insulator
                     /note="insulator upstream of the human beta-globin locus
                     (Farrell et al., 2002)"
     terminator      6342..6388
                     /label=T7 terminator
                     /note="transcription terminator for bacteriophage T7 RNA
                     polymerase"
     polyA_signal    6406..6454
                     /note="synthetic polyadenylation signal"
     enhancer        6535..6838
                     /label=CMV enhancer
                     /note="human cytomegalovirus immediate early enhancer"
     promoter        6840..7042
                     /label=CMV promoter
                     /note="human cytomegalovirus (CMV) immediate early
                     promoter"
     primer_bind     6993..7013
                     /label=CMV-F
                     /note="Human CMV immediate early promoter, forward primer"
     regulatory      7111..8
                     /regulatory_class="other"
                     /note="vertebrate consensus sequence for strong initiation
                     of translation (Kozak, 1987)"
ORIGIN
        1 caccatggag tctctcgttc ccggctttaa tnnnnnnnnn nnnnnnnnnn nnnnnnnnnn
       61 nnnnnnnnnn nnnnnnnnnn nnnnnnnnnn nnnnnnnnnn nnnnnnnnnn nnnnnnnnnn
      121 nnnnnnnnnn nnnnnnnnnn nnnnnnnnnn nnnnnnnnnn nnnnnnnnnn nnnnnnnnnn
      181 nnnnnnnnnn nnnnnnnnnn nnnnnnnnnn nnnnnnnnnn nnnnnnnnnn nnnnnnnnnn
      241 nnnnnnnnnn nnnnnnnnnn nnnnnnnnnn nnnnnnnnnn nnnnnnnnnn nnnnnnnnnn
      301 nnnnnnnnnn nnnnnnnnnn nnnnnnnnnn nnnnnnnnnn nnnnnnnnnn nnnnnnnnnn
      361 nnnnnnnnnn nnnnnnnnna acggaaataa gggggctggt ggccatagct atggggcaga
      421 cctgaagtct ttcgatctgg gcgacgagct gggcaccgac ccatatgagg atttccagga
      481 aaactggaac acaaaacaca gctccggggt aactcgcgag ctaatgcgag aattgaatgg
      541 aggggaaaac ctttactttc agtcgcacca tcaccatcac cattaaggat ccgcaggcct
      601 ctgctagctt gactgactga gatacagcgt accttcagct cacagacatg ataagataca
      661 ttgatgagtt tggacaaacc acaactagaa tgcagtgaaa aaaatgcttt atttgtgaaa
      721 tttgtgatgc tattgcttta tttgtaacca ttataagctg caataaacaa gttaacaaca
      781 acaattgcat tcattttatg tttcaggttc agggggaggt gtgggaggtt ttttaaagca
      841 agtaaaacct ctacaaatgt ggtattggcc catctctatc ggtatcgtag cataacccct
      901 tggggcctct aaacgggtct tgaggggttt tttgtgcccc tcgggccgga ttgctatcta
      961 ccggcattgg cgcagaaaaa aatgcctgat gcgacgctgc gcgtcttata ctcccacata
     1021 tgccagattc agcaacggat acggcttccc caacttgccc acttccatac gtgtcctcct
     1081 taccagaaat ttatccttaa ggtcgtcagc tatcctgcag gcgatctctc gatttcgatc
     1141 aagacattcc tttaatggtc ttttctggac accactaggg gtcagaagta gttcatcaaa
     1201 ctttcttccc tccctaatct cattggttac cttgggctat cgaaacttaa ttaaccagtc
     1261 aagtcagcta cttggcgaga tcgacttgtc tgggtttcga ctacgctcag aattgcgtca
     1321 gtcaagttcg atctggtcct tgctattgca cccgttctcc gattacgagt ttcatttaaa
     1381 tcatgtgagc aaaaggccag caaaaggcca ggaaccgtaa aaaggccgcg ttgctggcgt
     1441 ttttccatag gctccgcccc cctgacgagc atcacaaaaa tcgacgctca agtcagaggt
     1501 ggcgaaaccc gacaggacta taaagatacc aggcgtttcc ccctggaagc tccctcgtgc
     1561 gctctcctgt tccgaccctg ccgcttaccg gatacctgtc cgcctttctc ccttcgggaa
     1621 gcgtggcgct ttctcatagc tcacgctgta ggtatctcag ttcggtgtag gtcgttcgct
     1681 ccaagctggg ctgtgtgcac gaaccccccg ttcagcccga ccgctgcgcc ttatccggta
     1741 actatcgtct tgagtccaac ccggtaagac acgacttatc gccactggca gcagccactg
     1801 gtaacaggat tagcagagcg aggtatgtag gcggtgctac agagttcttg aagtggtggc
     1861 ctaactacgg ctacactaga agaacagtat ttggtatctg cgctctgctg aagccagtta
     1921 ccttcggaaa aagagttggt agctcttgat ccggcaaaca aaccaccgct ggtagcggtg
     1981 gtttttttgt ttgcaagcag cagattacgc gcagaaaaaa aggatctcaa gaagatcctt
     2041 tgatcttttc tacggggtct gacgctcagt ggaacgaaaa ctcacgttaa gggattttgg
     2101 tcatgagatt atcaaaaagg atcttcacct agatcctttt aaattaaaaa tgaagtttta
     2161 aatcaatcta aagtatatat gagtaaactt ggtctgacag ttaccaatgc ttaatcagtg
     2221 aggcacctat ctcagcgatc tgtctatttc gttcatccat agttgcattt aaatttccga
     2281 actctccaag gccctcgtcg gaaaatcttc aaacctttcg tccgatccat cttgcaggct
     2341 acctctcgaa cgaactatcg caagtctctt ggccggcctt gcgccttggc tattgcttgg
     2401 cagcgcctat cgccaggtat tactccaatc ccgaatatcc gagatcggga tcacccgaga
     2461 gaagttcaac ctacatcctc aatcccgatc tatccgagat ccgaggaata tcgaaatcgg
     2521 ggcgcgcctg gcctccgcgc cgggttttgg cgcctcccgc gggcgccccc ctcgtcacgg
     2581 cgagcgctgc cacgtcagac gaagggcgca ggagcgtcct gatccttccg cccggacgct
     2641 caggacagcg gcccgctgct cataagactc ggccttagaa ccccagtatc agcagaagga
     2701 cattttagga cgggacttgg gtgactctag ggcactggtt ttctttccag agagcggaac
     2761 aggcgaggaa aagtagtccc ttctcggcga ttctgcggag ggatctccgt ggggcggtga
     2821 acgccgatga ttatataagg acgcgccggg tgtggcacag ctagttccgt cgcagccggg
     2881 atttgggtcg cggttcttgt ttgtggatcg ctgtgatcgt cacttggtga gtagcgggct
     2941 gctgggctgg ccggggcttt cgtggccgcc gggccgctcg gtgggacgga agcgtgtgga
     3001 gagaccgcca agggctgtag tctgggtccg cgagcaaggt tgccctgaac tgggggttgg
     3061 ggggagcgca gcaaaatggc ggctgttccc gagtcttgaa tggaagacgc ttgtgaggcg
     3121 ggctgtgagg tcgttgaaac aaggtggggg gcatggtggg cggcaagaac ccaaggtctt
     3181 gagcccttcg ctaatgcggg aaagctctta ttcgggtgag atgggctggg caccatctgg
     3241 ggaccctgac gtgaagtttg tcactgactg gagaactcgg tttgtcgtct gttgcggggg
     3301 cggcagttat ggcggtgccg ttgggcagtg cacccgtacc tttgggagcg cgcgccctcg
     3361 tcgtgtcgtg acgtcacccg ttctgttggc ttataatgca gggtggggcc acctgccggt
     3421 aggtgtgcgg taggcttttc tccgtcgcag gacgcagggt tcgggcctag ggtaggctct
     3481 cctgaatcga caggcgccgg acctctggtg aggggaggga taagtgaggc gtcagtttct
     3541 ttggtcggtt ttatgtacct atcttcttaa gtagctgaag ctccggtttt gaactatgcg
     3601 ctcggggttg gcgagtgtgt tttgtgaagt tttttaggca ccttttgaaa tgtaatcatt
     3661 tgggtcaata tgtaattttc agtgttagac ttgtaaattg tccgctaaat tctggccgtt
     3721 tttggctttt ttgttagaca acatgggtaa aaagcctgaa ctcaccgcga cgtctgtcga
     3781 gaagtttctg atcgaaaagt tcgacagcgt ctccgacctg atgcagctct cggagggcga
     3841 agaatctcgt gctttcagct tcgatgtagg agggcgtgga tatgtcctgc gggtaaatag
     3901 ctgcgccgat ggtttctaca aagatcgtta tgtttatcgg cactttgcat ccgccgcgct
     3961 cccgattccg gaagtgcttg acattgggga gttcagcgag agcctgacct attgcatctc
     4021 ccgccgtgca cagggtgtca cgttgcaaga cctgcctgaa accgaactgc ccgctgttct
     4081 gcagccggtc gcggaggcaa tggatgccat cgctgccgcc gatcttagcc agacgagcgg
     4141 gttcggccca ttcggaccgc aaggaatcgg tcaatacact acatggcgtg atttcatatg
     4201 cgcgattgct gatccccatg tgtatcactg gcaaactgtg atggacgaca ccgtcagtgc
     4261 gtccgtcgcg caggctctcg atgagctgat gctttgggcc gaggactgcc ccgaagtccg
     4321 gcacctcgtg cacgcggatt tcggctccaa caatgtcctg acggacaatg gccgcataac
     4381 agcggtcatt gactggagcg aggcgatgtt cggggattcc caatacgagg tcgccaacat
     4441 cttcttctgg aggccgtggt tggcttgtat ggagcagcag acgcgctact tcgagcggag
     4501 gcatccggag cttgcaggat cgccccggct ccgggcgtat atgctccgca ttggtcttga
     4561 ccaactctat cagagcttgg ttgacggcaa tttcgatgat gcagcttggg cgcagggtcg
     4621 atgcgacgca atcgtccgat ccggagccgg gactgtcggg cgtacacaaa tcgcccgcag
     4681 aagcgccgcc gtctggaccg atggctgtgt agaagtactc gccgatagtg gaaaccgacg
     4741 ccccagcact cgtccgaggg caaaggaata agctagtatg taagcctagt cttagataat
     4801 aaaatcgcta tccatcgaag atggatgtgt gttggttttt tgtgtgtgta acgctaggcg
     4861 cgcctggtgt accgagaacg atcctctcag tgcgagtctc gacgatccat atcgttgctt
     4921 ggcagtcagc cagtcggaat ccagcttggg acccaggaag tccaatcgtc agatattgta
     4981 ctcaagcctg gtcacggcag cgtaccgatc tgtttaaacc tagatattga tagtctgatc
     5041 ggtcaacgta taatcgagtc ctagcttttg caaacatcta tcaagagaca ggatcagcag
     5101 gaggctttcg catgagtatt caacatttcc gtgtcgccct tattcccttt tttgcggcat
     5161 tttgccttcc tgtttttgct cacccagaaa cgctggtgaa agtaaaagat gctgaagatc
     5221 agttgggtgc gcgagtgggt tacatcgaac tggatctcaa cagcggtaag atccttgaga
     5281 gttttcgccc cgaagaacgc tttccaatga tgagcacttt taaagttctg ctatgtggcg
     5341 cggtattatc ccgtattgac gccgggcaag agcaactcgg tcgccgcata cactattctc
     5401 agaatgactt ggttgagtat tcaccagtca cagaaaagca tcttacggat ggcatgacag
     5461 taagagaatt atgcagtgct gccataacca tgagtgataa cactgcggcc aacttacttc
     5521 tgacaacgat tggaggaccg aaggagctaa ccgctttttt gcacaacatg ggggatcatg
     5581 taactcgcct tgatcgttgg gaaccggagc tgaatgaagc cataccaaac gacgagcgtg
     5641 acaccacgat gcctgtagca atggcaacaa ccttgcgtaa actattaact ggcgaactac
     5701 ttactctagc ttcccggcaa cagttgatag actggatgga ggcggataaa gttgcaggac
     5761 cacttctgcg ctcggccctt ccggctggct ggtttattgc tgataaatct ggagccggtg
     5821 agcgtgggtc tcgcggtatc attgcagcac tggggccaga tggtaagccc tcccgtatcg
     5881 tagttatcta cacgacgggg agtcaggcaa ctatggatga acgaaataga cagatcgctg
     5941 agataggtgc ctcactgatt aagcattggt aaccgattct aggtgcattg gcgcagaaaa
     6001 aaatgcctga tgcgacgctg cgcgtcttat actcccacat atgccagatt cagcaacgga
     6061 tacggcttcc ccaacttgcc cacttccata cgtgtcctcc ttaccagaaa tttatcctta
     6121 agatcgttta aactcgactc tggctctatc gaatctccgt cgtttcgagc ttacgcgaac
     6181 agccgtggcg ctcatttgct cgtcgggcat cgaatctcgt cagctatcgt cagcttacct
     6241 ttttggcagc gatcgcggct cccgacatct tggaccatta gctccacagg tatcttcttc
     6301 cctctagtgg tcataacagc agcttcagct acctctcaat tcaaaaaacc cctcaagacc
     6361 cgtttagagg ccccaagggg ttatgctatc aatcgttgcg ttacacacac aaaaaaccaa
     6421 cacacatcca tcttcgatgg atagcgattt tattatctaa ctgctgatcg agtgtagcca
     6481 gatctagtaa tcaattacgg ggtcattagt tcatagccca tatatggagt tccgcgttac
     6541 ataacttacg gtaaatggcc cgcctggctg accgcccaac gacccccgcc cattgacgtc
     6601 aataatgacg tatgttccca tagtaacgcc aatagggact ttccattgac gtcaatgggt
     6661 ggagtattta cggtaaactg cccacttggc agtacatcaa gtgtatcata tgccaagtac
     6721 gccccctatt gacgtcaatg acggtaaatg gcccgcctgg cattatgccc agtacatgac
     6781 cttatgggac tttcctactt ggcagtacat ctacgtatta gtcatcgcta ttaccatgct
     6841 gatgcggttt tggcagtaca tcaatgggcg tggatagcgg tttgactcac ggggatttcc
     6901 aagtctccac cccattgacg tcaatgggag tttgttttgg caccaaaatc aacgggactt
     6961 tccaaaatgt cgtaacaact ccgccccatt gacgcaaatg ggcggtaggc gtgtacggtg
     7021 ggaggtctat ataagcagag ctggtttagt gaaccgtcag atcagatctt tgtcgatcct
     7081 accatccact cgacacaccc gccagcggcc gc
//
