[The description below was written by a language model from this plasmid's Addgene catalogue record and the feature table of its GenBank file.]
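Description:
pGBW-m4133692 is a 7.1 kb mammalian expression plasmid built on the pTwist_CMV_Hygro_6 backbone to produce the SARS-CoV-2 leader protein, the N-terminal cleavage product of the ORF1ab polyprotein (commonly known as nsp1), in its wild-type form. It is maintained in E. coli through a high-copy ColE1/pUC-type origin and a beta-lactamase gene conferring ampicillin resistance. For selection in mammalian cells it carries a separate cassette in which the human ubiquitin C promoter drives the hygromycin phosphotransferase gene, followed by a synthetic polyadenylation signal, so stable transfectants can be selected as well as transient expression performed.

The expression unit consists of the human CMV immediate-early enhancer and promoter, a Kozak consensus spanning the plasmid's numbering origin, and the roughly 540 bp viral coding sequence. The insert itself is not annotated as a feature, but it occupies the interval between the Kozak element and the downstream tags. The open reading frame continues directly into a TEV protease recognition site and a 6xHis tag supplied by the backbone, then ends at an SV40 polyadenylation signal. This arrangement gives a C-terminally His-tagged protein that can be captured by metal-affinity chromatography, with the tag removable by TEV cleavage.

The cassette is flanked by short 5' and 3' beta-globin insulator elements, T7 and rrnG transcription terminators, and an upstream synthetic poly(A) signal, which together shield it from read-through transcription and neighbouring regulatory influences. The plasmid belongs to a set of tagged SARS-CoV-2 protein constructs intended for mammalian protein expression and/or purification.
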