Addgene plasmid #152747: pGBW-m4133692
Purpose: Mammalian expression plasmid for SARS-CoV-2 leader protein
Depositing lab: Ginkgo Bioworks & Benjie Chen. Depositing organization: Ginkgo Bioworks.
Backbone
  Vector backbone: pTwist_CMV_Hygro_6
  Backbone size w/o insert (bp): 6525
  Vector type: Mammalian Expression
  Selectable markers: Hygromycin
Growth in bacteria
  Bacterial resistance: Ampicillin, 100 μg/mL
  Growth temperature: 37°C
  Growth strain: DH5alpha
  Copy number: High Copy
Gene/Insert
  Gene/Insert name: SARS-CoV-2 leader protein
  Species: Severe acute respiratory syndrome coronavirus 2
  Insert size (bp): 536
  Mutation: wt
  Entrez Gene: ORF1ab (a.k.a. GU280_gp01)
  Promoter: CMV
  Tag / fusion protein: Cleavable TEV;6xHis-003 (C terminal on backbone)
  Cloning method: Unknown
Resource information
  A portion of this plasmid was derived from a plasmid made by: GinkgoBioworks
Depositor comments: NCBI reference sequence: YP_009725297.1
How to cite: pGBW-m4133692 was a gift from Ginkgo Bioworks & Benjie Chen (Addgene plasmid # 152747 ; http://n2t.net/addgene:152747 ; RRID:Addgene_152747)
